>Addgene plasmid #16266 | pSUPER.retro-{beta}4 siRNA | addgene partial sequence | sequence record 22656 | 16266 with pLXSN 5'
CCCTCACTCCTTCTCTAGGCGCCGGAATTAGATCGATCTCTCGAGGTCGACGGTATCGATAAGCTTTTCC
AAAAAGAGCTGCACGG
